Addgene plasmid #46182: pET15b/GgVcl 884-1066-ECFP
Depositing lab: Susan Craig. Depositing organization: Johns Hopkins University and School of Medicine.
Backbone
  Vector backbone: pET-15b
  Backbone manufacturer: EMD
  Backbone size w/o insert (bp): 5700
  Vector type: Bacterial Expression
Growth in bacteria
  Bacterial resistance: Ampicillin, 100 μg/mL
  Growth temperature: 37°C
  Growth strain: DH5alpha
  Copy number: High Copy
Gene/Insert
  Gene/Insert name: Vcl 884-1066 (alt names: Vinculin; Vcl)
  Species: G. gallus (chicken)
  Mutation: aa 884-1066 (tail domain)
  GenBank ID: NM_205441.1
  Entrez Gene: VCL (a.k.a. VINC1)
  Promoter: T7
  Tag / fusion protein: His (N terminal on backbone); ECFP (C terminal on insert)
  Cloning method: Unknown
  Sequencing primers: 5′ T7; 3′ T7 terminal
Terms and licenses: Academic/Nonprofit Terms; Industry Terms: Not Available to Industry
How to cite: pET15b/GgVcl 884-1066-ECFP was a gift from Susan Craig (Addgene plasmid # 46182 ; http://n2t.net/addgene:46182 ; RRID:Addgene_46182)
