[The description below was written by a language model from this plasmid's Addgene catalogue record.]
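Description:
pET15b/GgVcl 884-1066-ECFP is a bacterial expression plasmid built on the commercial pET-15b backbone (about 5.7 kb without insert). It is maintained in E. coli as a high-copy plasmid under ampicillin selection, with a cloning strain such as DH5alpha used for propagation. Because expression is driven by the T7 promoter, protein production requires a host that supplies T7 RNA polymerase, as is standard for the pET system. The record does not specify an expression strain, and no feature table is provided, so details of the origin of replication and other backbone elements are not itemised here.

The insert encodes residues 884–1066 of chicken (Gallus gallus) vinculin, which the record identifies as the tail domain. Vinculin is a cytoskeletal adaptor protein of focal adhesions and adherens junctions. The fragment is fused in frame to two tags: an N-terminal polyhistidine tag contributed by the backbone, which allows purification by immobilised metal affinity chromatography, and a C-terminal ECFP (enhanced cyan fluorescent protein) attached to the insert. The resulting product is therefore a His-tagged vinculin tail–ECFP fusion protein.

The record does not state a specific purpose or the cloning method. The design suits production and purification of a fluorescently labelled recombinant vinculin tail domain from bacteria, which could serve in vitro binding or fluorescence-based assays. ECFP is commonly used as a donor fluorophore in FRET experiments.
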