>Addgene plasmid #46182 | pET15b/GgVcl 884-1066-ECFP | addgene partial sequence | sequence record 66836 | T7 5'-TAATACGACTCACTATAGGG-3'
CCCTCTAGAAATAATTTTGTTTAACTTTAAGAAGGAGATATAGCATGGGCAGCAGCCATCATCATCATCA
TCACAGCAGCGGCCTGGTGCCGCGCGGCAGCCATATGGAGTTCCCAGAGCAGAAAGCAGGAGAAGCTATT
AATCAGCCCATGATGATGGCTGCTAGGCAGTTGCATGACGAGGCTCGGAAATGGTCTAGCAAGGGTAACG
ACATCATTGCTGCTGCTAAACGAATGGCGCTGCTCATGGCTGAGATGTCACGCCTGGTGCGAGGAGGCAG
CGGAAACAAGCGTGCCCTCATCCAGTGTGCAAAAGATATTGCTAAGGCATCGGATGAAGTCACTCGATTG
GCCAAAGAGGTGGCCAAGCAATGTACTGATAAACGCATTAGAACAAACCTCTTACAGGTCTGTGAGCGAA
TCCCAACCATCAGCACGCAGCTCAAAATTCTTTCCACAGTGAAAGCTACCATGCTGGGCAGGACTAACAT
CAGCGATGAAGAATCAGAACAGGCAACTGAGATGTTGGTTCATAACGCCCAGAACCTCATGCAGTCTGTG
AAGGAAACTGTGAGAGAAGCTGAAGCAGCATCCATTAAGATAAGAACAGATGCCGGATTCACTCTGCGCT
GGGTCAGAAAGACCCCATGGTATCAGATGGTGAGCAAGGGCGAGGAGCTGTTCACCGGGGTGGTGCCCAT
CCTGGTCGAGCTGGACGGCGACGTAAACGGCCACAAGTTCAGCGTGTCCGGCGAGGGCGAGGGCGATGCC
ACCTACGGCAAGCTGACCCTGAAGTTCATCTGCACCACCGGCAAGCTGCCCGTGCCCTGGCCCACCCTCG
TGACCACCCTGACCTGGGGCGTGCAGTGCTTCAGCCGCTACCCCGACCACATGAAGCAGCACGACTTCTT
CAGTCGCATGCCGACGAAGG
