>Addgene plasmid #46182 | pET15b/GgVcl 884-1066-ECFP | addgene partial sequence | sequence record 66837 | EGFP-C 5'-CATGGTCCTGCTGGAGTTCGTG-3'
GACGAGCTGTACAAGTAACTCGAGGATCCGGCTGCTAACAAAGCCCGAAAGGAAGCTGAGTTGGCTGCTG
CCACCGCTGAGCAATAACTAGCATAACCCCTTGGGGCCTCTAAACGGGTCTTGAGGGGTTTTTTGCTGAA
AGGAGGAACTATATCCGGATATCCCGCAAGAGGCCCGGCAGTACCGGCATAACCAAGCCTATGCCTACAG
CATCCAGGGTGACGGTGCCGAGGATGACGATGAGCGCATTGTTAGATTTCATACACGGTGCCTGACTGCG
TTAGCAATTTAACTGTGATAAACTACCGCATTAAAGCTTATCGATGATAAGCTGTCAAACATGAGAATTC
TTGAAGACGAAAGGGCCTCGTGATACGCCTATTTTTATAGGTTAATGTCATGATAATAATGGTTTCTTAG
ACGTCAGGTGGCACTTTTCGGGGAAATGTGCGCGGAACCCCTATTTGTTTATTTTTCTAAATACATTCAA
ATATGTATCCGCTCATGAGACAATAACCCTGATAAATGCTTCAATAATATTGAAAAAGGAAGAGTATGAG
TATTCAACATTTCCGTGTCGCCCTTATTCCCTTTTTTGCGGCATTTTGCCTTCCTGTTTTTGCTCACCCA
GAAACGCTGGTGAAAGTAAAAGATGCTGAAGATCAGTTGGGTGCACGAGTGGGTTACATCGAACTGGATC
TCAACAGCGGTAAGATCCTTGAGAGTTTTCGCCCCGAAGAACGTTTTCCAATGATGAGCACTTTTAAAGT
TCTGCTATGTGGCGCGGTATTATCCCGTGTTTGACGCCGGGCAAGAGCAACTCGGTCGCCGCATACACTA
